Addgene plasmid #229421: FLAG-MARK2-CR
Purpose: Lentiviral or overpexression of cDNA
Depositing lab: Christopher Vakoc. Depositing organization: Cold Spring Harbor Laboratory. Publication: MARK2/MARK3 kinases are catalytic co-dependencies of YAP/TAZ in human cancer. Klingbeil O, Skopelitis D, Tonelli C, Yoshimoto T, Alpsoy A, Panepinto MC, Minicozzi F, Merrill JR, Cafiero AM, Aggarwal D, Russo S, Ha T, Demerdash OE, Wee TL, Spector DL, Lyons SK, Tuveson DA, Cifani P, Vakoc CR. Cancer Discov. 2024 Jul 26. doi: 10.1158/2159-8290.CD-23-1529. PubMed 39058094.
Backbone
  Vector backbone: LentiVi
  Vector type: Mammalian Expression, Lentiviral
  Selectable markers: Blasticidin
Growth in bacteria
  Bacterial resistance: Ampicillin, 100 μg/mL
  Growth temperature: 37°C
  Growth strain: NEB Stable
  Copy number: High Copy
Gene/Insert
  Gene/Insert name: MARK2-CR
  Species: H. sapiens (human)
  Insert size (bp): 2199
  Mutation: silent mutation CRISPR resistant
  Entrez Gene: MARK2 (a.k.a. EMK-1, EMK1, PAR-1, Par-1b, Par1b)
  Promoter: EFS
  Tag / fusion protein: FLAG (N terminal on insert)
  Cloning method: Gibson Cloning
Terms and licenses: Academic/Nonprofit Terms; Industry Terms: Not Available to Industry
How to cite: FLAG-MARK2-CR was a gift from Christopher Vakoc (Addgene plasmid # 229421 ; http://n2t.net/addgene:229421 ; RRID:Addgene_229421)
