[The description below was written by a language model from this plasmid's Addgene catalogue record and pLannotate feature annotations shown in this document.]
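Description:
FLAG-MARK2-CR is a 9.5 kb third-generation-style, self-inactivating HIV-1 lentiviral transfer plasmid built on the LentiVi backbone for expressing a human MARK2 cDNA in mammalian cells, either by viral transduction or by direct transfection. In bacteria it is maintained through a high-copy ColE1/pUC origin and selected with ampicillin via the bla gene. The backbone also carries an f1 origin, an SV40 origin and poly(A) signal, and remnants of lac and T7/T3 cloning sequences. Viral genomic RNA is driven by an RSV promoter fused to a truncated 5' LTR. The packaging signal Ψ with a gag fragment, the RRE for Rev-dependent nuclear export, and the cPPT/CTS support packaging and transduction. The ΔU3 3' LTR inactivates LTR promoter activity after integration.

The internal cassette uses the EFS (EF-1α core) promoter to transcribe a bicistronic message. The first cistron is MARK2, a serine/threonine kinase involved in cell polarity and microtubule dynamics, which the catalogue entry describes as carrying an N-terminal FLAG tag. The tag is not annotated separately in the feature table, and the automated annotation matched the coding sequence to the rat orthologue, although the record gives the species as human. The cDNA carries silent mutations that make it CRISPR resistant, so its protein sequence is unchanged while guide RNAs aimed at the endogenous gene should no longer cut it; the record does not specify which guides. An EMCV IRES then directs translation of the bsr blasticidin S deaminase, linking blasticidin selection to transgene expression, and a WPRE enhances transcript expression. Such a construct is suited to rescue experiments in MARK2 knockout cells, consistent with the associated study of MARK2/MARK3 dependency in YAP/TAZ-driven human cancer.
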