Features (pLannotate 1.2.2; 27 found; start..end, strand, type, name):
      5..231     +  promoter       RSV promoter: Rous sarcoma virus enhancer/promoter
    232..412     +  LTR            5' LTR (truncated): truncated 5' long terminal repeat (LTR) from HIV-1
    459..584     +  misc_feature   HIV-1 Ψ: packaging signal of human immunodeficiency virus type 1
    568..931     +  CDS            HIV-1 gag (fragment): gag protein from human immunodeficiency virus 1; gag
   1077..1310    +  misc_feature   RRE: The Rev response element (RRE) of HIV-1 allows for Rev-dependent mRNA export from the nucleus to the cytoplasm.
   1687..1713    +  CDS            Rev (fragment): human immunodeficiency virus 1 (HIV-1) Rev protein; rev; enhances nuclear export of unspliced and incompletely spliced viral mRNAs
   1723..1840    +  misc_feature   cPPT/CTS: central polypurine tract and central termination sequence of HIV-1
   1909..2120    +  promoter       EF-1α core promoter: core promoter for human elongation factor EF-1α
   2173..4344    +  CDS            Mark2: MARK2_RAT - Experimental evidence at protein level: Swiss-Prot protein existence level 1. Serine/threonine-protein kinase. Involved in cell polarity and microtubule dynamics regulation. Phosphorylates CRTC2/TORC2, DCX, HDAC7, KIF13B, MAP2, MAP4 and RAB11FIP2. Phosphorylates the microtubule-associated protein MAPT/TAU. Plays a key role in cell polarity by phosphorylating the microtubule-associated proteins MAP2, MAP4 and MAPT/TAU at KXGS motifs, causing detachment from microtubules, and their disassembly. Regulates epithelial cell polarity by phosphorylating RAB11FIP2. Involved in the regulatio
   4468..4930    +  misc_feature   IRES: internal ribosome entry site (IRES) of the encephalomyocarditis virus (EMCV)
   4944..5363    +  CDS            bsr: BSR_BACCE - Experimental evidence at protein level: Swiss-Prot protein existence level 1. Catalyzes the deamination of the cytosine moiety of the antibiotics blasticidin S, cytomycin and acetylblasticidin S. From Bacillus cereus.
   5382..5970    +  misc_feature   WPRE: woodchuck hepatitis virus posttranscriptional regulatory element
   6021..6040    +  misc_feature   cPPT/CTS (fragment): central polypurine tract and central termination sequence of HIV-1
   6042..6275    +  LTR            3' LTR (ΔU3): self-inactivating 3' long terminal repeat (LTR) from HIV-1
   6353..6474    +  polyA_signal   SV40 poly(A) signal: SV40 polyadenylation signal
   6514..6649    +  rep_origin     SV40 ori: SV40 origin of replication
   6670..6688    -  promoter       T7 promoter: promoter for bacteriophage T7 RNA polymerase
   6696..6851    +  CDS            lacZα (fragment): LacZα fragment of β-galactosidase; lacZ fragment
   6856..7284    +  rep_origin     f1 ori (sequence partly withheld): f1 bacteriophage origin of replication; arrow indicates direction of (+) strand synthesis
   7337..7441    +  promoter       AmpR promoter: bla
   7442..8302    +  CDS            AmpR: β-lactamase; bla; confers resistance to ampicillin, carbenicillin, and related antibiotics
   8473..9061    +  rep_origin     ori: high-copy-number ColE1/pMB1/pBR322/pUC origin of replication
   9244..9336    +  CDS            lacI (fragment): lac repressor; lacI; The lac repressor binds to the lac operator to inhibit transcription in E. coli. This inhibition can be relieved by adding lactose or isopropyl-β-D-thiogalactopyranoside (IPTG).
   9349..9370    +  protein_bind   CAP binding site: CAP binding activates transcription in the presence of cAMP. E. coli catabolite activator protein
   9385..9415    +  promoter       lac promoter: promoter for the E. coli lac operon
   9423..9439    +  protein_bind   lac operator: The lac repressor binds to the lac operator to inhibit transcription in E. coli. This inhibition can be relieved by adding lactose or isopropyl-β-D-thiogalactopyranoside (IPTG). lac repressor encoded by lacI
   9484..9502    +  promoter       T3 promoter: promoter for bacteriophage T3 RNA polymerase
>Addgene plasmid #229421 | FLAG-MARK2-CR | addgene full sequence | sequence record 457743 | Addgene NGS Result
TTAATGTAGTCTTATGCAATACTCTTGTAGTCTTGCAACATGGTAACGATGAGTTAGCAACATGCCTTAC
AAGGAGAGAAAAAGCACCGTGCATGCCGATTGGTGGAAGTAAGGTGGTACGATCGTGCCTTATTAGGAAG
GCAACAGACGGGTCTGACATGGATTGGACGAACCACTGAATTGCCGCATTGCAGAGATATTGTATTTAAG
TGCCTAGCTCGATACATAAACGGGTCTCTCTGGTTAGACCAGATCTGAGCCTGGGAGCTCTCTGGCTAAC
TAGGGAACCCACTGCTTAAGCCTCAATAAAGCTTGCCTTGAGTGCTTCAAGTAGTGTGTGCCCGTCTGTT
GTGTGACTCTGGTAACTAGAGATCCCTCAGACCCTTTTAGTCAGTGTGGAAAATCTCTAGCAGTGGCGCC
CGAACAGGGACTTGAAAGCGAAAGGGAAACCAGAGGAGCTCTCTCGACGCAGGACTCGGCTTGCTGAAGC
GCGCACGGCAAGAGGCGAGGGGCGGCGACTGGTGAGTACGCCAAAAATTTTGACTAGCGGAGGCTAGAAG
GAGAGAGATGGGTGCGAGAGCGTCAGTATTAAGCGGGGGAGAATTAGATCGCGATGGGAAAAAATTCGGT
TAAGGCCAGGGGGAAAGAAAAAATATAAATTAAAACATATAGTATGGGCAAGCAGGGAGCTAGAACGATT
CGCAGTTAATCCTGGCCTGTTAGAAACATCAGAAGGCTGTAGACAAATACTGGGACAGCTACAACCATCC
CTTCAGACAGGATCAGAAGAACTTAGATCATTATATAATACAGTAGCAACCCTCTATTGTGTGCATCAAA
GGATAGAGATAAAAGACACCAAGGAAGCTTTAGACAAGATAGAGGAAGAGCAAAACAAAAGTAAGACCAC
CGCACAGCAAGCGGCCGCTGATCTTCAGACCTGGAGGAGGAGATATGAGGGACAATTGGAGAAGTGAATT
ATATAAATATAAAGTAGTAAAAATTGAACCATTAGGAGTAGCACCCACCAAGGCAAAGAGAAGAGTGGTG
CAGAGAGAAAAAAGAGCAGTGGGAATAGGAGCTTTGTTCCTTGGGTTCTTGGGAGCAGCAGGAAGCACTA
TGGGCGCAGCGTCAATGACGCTGACGGTACAGGCCAGACAATTATTGTCTGGTATAGTGCAGCAGCAGAA
CAATTTGCTGAGGGCTATTGAGGCGCAACAGCATCTGTTGCAACTCACAGTCTGGGGCATCAAGCAGCTC
CAGGCAAGAATCCTGGCTGTGGAAAGATACCTAAAGGATCAACAGCTCCTGGGGATTTGGGGTTGCTCTG
GAAAACTCATTTGCACCACTGCTGTGCCTTGGAATGCTAGTTGGAGTAATAAATCTCTGGAACAGATTTG
GAATCACACGACCTGGATGGAGTGGGACAGAGAAATTAACAATTACACAAGCTTAATACACTCCTTAATT
GAAGAATCGCAAAACCAGCAAGAAAAGAATGAACAAGAATTATTGGAATTAGATAAATGGGCAAGTTTGT
GGAATTGGTTTAACATAACAAATTGGCTGTGGTATATAAAATTATTCATAATGATAGTAGGAGGCTTGGT
AGGTTTAAGAATAGTTTTTGCTGTACTTTCTATAGTGAATAGAGTTAGGCAGGGATATTCACCATTATCG
TTTCAGACCCACCTCCCAACCCCGAGGGGACCCAGACCACAATTTTAAAAGAAAAGGGGGGATTGGGGGG
TACAGTGCAGGGGAAAGAATAGTAGACATAATAGCAACAGACATACAAACTAAAGAATTACAAAAACAAA
TTACAAAAATTCAAAATTTTCGGGTTTATTACAGGGACAGCAGAGATCCACTTTGGCGCCGGCTCGAGTG
GCTCCGGTGCCCGTCAGTGGGCAGAGCGCACATCGCCCACAGTCCCCGAGAAGTTGGGGGGAGGGGTCGG
CAATTGAACCGGTGCCTAGAGAAGGTGGCGCGGGGTAAACTGGGAAAGTGATGTCGTGTACTGGCTCCGC
CTTTTTCCCGAGGGTGGGGGAGAACCGTATATAAGTGCAGTAGTCGCCGTGAACGTTCTTTTTCGCAACG
GGTTTGCCGCCAGAACACAGGTGTCGTGACGCGGGATCCGCCACCATGGATTACAAAGACGATGACGATA
AGATGTCCAGCGCTCGGACCCCCCTACCCACGCTGAACGAGAGGGACACGGAGCAGCCCACCTTGGGACA
CCTTGACTCCAAGCCCAGCAGTAAGTCCAACATGATTCGGGGCCGCAACTCAGCCACCTCTGCTGATGAG
CAGCCCCACATTGGAAACTACCGGCTCCTCAAGACCATTGGCAAGGGTAATTTTGCCAAGGTGAAGTTGG
CCCGACACATCCTGACTGGGAAAGAGGTAGCTGTGAAGATCATTGACAAGACTCAACTGAACTCCTCCAG
CCTCCAGAAACTATTCCGCGAAGTAAGAATAATGAAGGTTTTGAATCATCCCAACATAGTTAAATTATTT
GAAGTGATTGAGACTGAGAAAACGCTCTACCTTGTCATGGAGTACGCTAGTGGCGGAGAGGTATTTGATT
ACCTAGTGGCTCATGGCAGGATGAAAGAAAAAGAGGCTCGAGCCAAATTCCGCCAGATAGTGTCTGCTGT
GCAGTACTGTCACCAGAAGTTTATTGTCCATAGAGACTTAAAGGCAGAAAACCTGCTCTTGGATGCTGAT
ATGAACATCAAGATTGCAGACTTTGGCTTCAGCAATGAATTCACCTTTGGGAACAAGCTGGACACCTTCT
GTGGCAGTCCCCCTTATGCTGCCCCAGAACTCTTCCAGGGCAAAAAATATGATGGACCCGAGGTGGATGT
GTGGAGCCTAGGAGTTATCCTCTATACACTGGTCAGCGGATCCCTGCCTTTTGATGGACAGAACCTCAAG
GAGCTGCGGGAACGGGTACTGAGAGGAAAATACCGTATTCCATTCTACATGTCCACGGACTGTGAAAACC
TGCTTAAGAAATTTCTCATTCTTAATCCCAGCAAGAGAGGCACTTTAGAGCAAATCATGAAAGATCGATG
GATGAATGTGGGTCACGAAGATGATGAACTAAAGCCTTACGTGGAGCCACTCCCTGACTACAAGGACCCC
CGGCGGACAGAGCTGATGGTGTCCATGGGTTATACACGGGAAGAGATCCAGGACTCGCTGGTGGGCCAGA
GATACAACGAGGTGATGGCCACCTATCTGCTCCTGGGCTACAAGAGCTCCGAGCTGGAAGGCGACACCAT
CACCCTGAAACCCCGGCCTTCAGCTGATCTGACCAATAGCAGCGCCCCATCCCCATCCCACAAGGTACAG
CGCAGCGTGTCGGCCAATCCCAAGCAGCGGCGCTTCAGCGACCAGGCTGGTCCTGCCATTCCCACCTCTA
ATTCTTACTCTAAGAAGACTCAGAGTAACAACGCAGAAAATAAGCGGCCTGAGGAGGACCGGGAGTCAGG
GCGGAAAGCCAGCAGCACAGCCAAGGTGCCTGCCAGCCCCCTGCCCGGTCTGGAGAGGAAGAAGACCACC
CCAACCCCCTCCACGAACAGCGTCCTCTCCACCAGCACAAATCGAAGCAGGAATTCCCCACTTTTGGAGC
GGGCCAGCCTCGGCCAGGCCTCCATCCAGAATGGCAAAGACAGCACAGCCCCCCAGCGTGTCCCTGTTGC
CTCCCCATCCGCCCACAACATCAGCAGCAGTGGTGGAGCCCCAGACCGAACTAACTTCCCCCGGGGTGTG
TCCAGCCGAAGCACCTTCCATGCTGGGCAGCTCCGACAGGTGCGGGACCAGCAGAATTTGCCCTACGGTG
TGACCCCAGCCTCTCCCTCTGGCCACAGCCAGGGCCGGCGGGGGGCCTCTGGGAGCATCTTCAGCAAGTT
CACCTCCAAGTTTGTACGCAGGAACCTGAATGAACCTGAAAGCAAAGACCGAGTGGAGACGCTCAGACCT
CACGTGGTGGGCAGTGGCGGCAACGACAAAGAAAAGGAAGAATTTCGGGAGGCCAAGCCCCGCTCCCTCC
GCTTCACGTGGAGTATGAAGACCACGAGCTCCATGGAGCCCAACGAGATGATGCGGGAGATCCGCAAGGT
GCTGGACGCGAACAGCTGCCAGAGCGAGCTGCATGAGAAGTACATGCTGCTGTGCATGCACGGCACGCCG
GGCCACGAGGACTTCGTGCAGTGGGAGATGGAGGTGTGCAAACTGCCGCGGCTCTCTCTCAACGGGGTTC
GATTTAAGCGGATATCGGGCACCTCCATGGCCTTCAAAAACATTGCCTCCAAAATAGCCAACGAGCTGAA
GCTTTGAGCAATTCCGCCCCTCTCCCTCCCCCCCCCCTAACGTTACTGGCCGAAGCCGCTTGGAATAAGG
CCGGTGTGCGTTTGTCTATATGTTATTTTCCACCATATTGCCGTCTTTTGGCAATGTGAGGGCCCGGAAA
CCTGGCCCTGTCTTCTTGACGAGCATTCCTAGGGGTCTTTCCCCTCTCGCCAAAGGAATGCAAGGTCTGT
TGAATGTCGTGAAGGAAGCAGTTCCTCTGGAAGCTTCTTGAAGACAAACAACGTCTGTAGCGACCCTTTG
CAGGCAGCGGAACCCCCCACCTGGCGACAGGTGCCTCTGCGGCCAAAAGCCACGTGTATAAGATACACCT
GCAAAGGCGGCACAACCCCAGTGCCACGTTGTGAGTTGGATAGTTGTGGAAAGAGTCAAATGGCTCTCCT
CAAGCGTATTCAACAAGGGGCTGAAGGATGCCCAGAAGGTACCCCATTGTATGGGATCTGATCTGGGGCC
TCGGTGCACATGCTTTACATGTGTTTAGTCGAGGTTAAAAAAACGTCTAGGCCCCCCGAACCACGGGGAC
GTGGTTTTCCTTTGAAAAACACGATGATAATATGGCCACAACCATGAAGACCTTCAACATCTCTCAGCAG
GACCTTGAGCTGGTGGAAGTTGCCACTGAGAAAATCACCATGCTCTATGAGGACAACAAGCACCATGTTG
GTGCTGCCATCAGGACCAAGACAGGAGAAATCATCTCTGCTGTCCACATTGAAGCCTACATTGGCAGGGT
CACTGTGTGTGCAGAGGCCATTGCCATTGGGTCTGCAGTCTCCAATGGGCAGAAGGACTTTGACACCATT
GTGGCTGTGAGGCACCCCTACAGTGATGAGGTGGACAGGTCCATCAGAGTGGTGTCCCCCTGTGGCATGT
GCAGGGAGCTCATCTCAGACTATGCCCCTGATTGCTTTGTTCTGATTGAGATGAATGGCAAGCTGGTCAA
GACAACCATTGAGGAGCTGATTCCACTGAAATACACCAGAAACTAAACGCGTTAAGTCGACAATCAACCT
CTGGATTACAAAATTTGTGAAAGATTGACTGGTATTCTTAACTATGTTGCTCCTTTTACGCTATGTGGAT
ACGCTGCTTTAATGCCTTTGTATCATGCTATTGCTTCCCGTATGGCTTTCATTTTCTCCTCCTTGTATAA
ATCCTGGTTGCTGTCTCTTTATGAGGAGTTGTGGCCCGTTGTCAGGCAACGTGGCGTGGTGTGCACTGTG
TTTGCTGACGCAACCCCCACTGGTTGGGGCATTGCCACCACCTGTCAGCTCCTTTCCGGGACTTTCGCTT
TCCCCCTCCCTATTGCCACGGCGGAACTCATCGCCGCCTGCCTTGCCCGCTGCTGGACAGGGGCTCGGCT
GTTGGGCACTGACAATTCCGTGGTGTTGTCGGGGAAATCATCGTCCTTTCCTTGGCTGCTCGCCTGTGTT
GCCACCTGGATTCTGCGCGGGACGTCCTTCTGCTACGTCCCTTCGGCCCTCAATCCAGCGGACCTTCCTT
CCCGCGGCCTGCTGCCGGCTCTGCGGCCTCTTCCGCGTCTTCGCCTTCGCCCTCAGACGAGTCGGATCTC
CCTTTGGGCCGCCTCCCCGCGTCGACTTTAAGACCAATGACTTACAAGGCAGCTGTAGATCTTAGCCACT
TTTTAAAAGAAAAGGGGGGACTGGAAGGGCTAATTCACTCCCAACGAAGACAAGATCTGCTTTTTGCTTG
TACTGGGTCTCTCTGGTTAGACCAGATCTGAGCCTGGGAGCTCTCTGGCTAACTAGGGAACCCACTGCTT
AAGCCTCAATAAAGCTTGCCTTGAGTGCTTCAAGTAGTGTGTGCCCGTCTGTTGTGTGACTCTGGTAACT
AGAGATCCCTCAGACCCTTTTAGTCAGTGTGGAAAATCTCTAGCAGTACGTATAGTAGTTCATGTCATCT
TATTATTCAGTATTTATAACTTGCAAAGAAATGAATATCAGAGAGTGAGAGGAACTTGTTTATTGCAGCT
TATAATGGTTACAAATAAAGCAATAGCATCACAAATTTCACAAATAAAGCATTTTTTTCACTGCATTCTA
GTTGTGGTTTGTCCAAACTCATCAATGTATCTTATCATGTCTGGCTCTAGCTATCCCGCCCCTAACTCCG
CCCATCCCGCCCCTAACTCCGCCCAGTTCCGCCCATTCTCCGCCCCATGGCTGACTAATTTTTTTTATTT
ATGCAGAGGCCGAGGCCGCCTCGGCCTCTGAGCTATTCCAGAAGTAGTGAGGAGGCTTTTTTGGAGGCCT
AGGGACGTACCCAATTCGCCCTATAGTGAGTCGTATTACGCGCGCTCACTGGCCGTCGTTTTACAACGTC
GTGACTGGGAAAACCCTGGCGTTACCCAACTTAATCGCCTTGCAGCACATCCCCCTTTCGCCAGCTGGCG
TAATAGCGAAGAGGCCCGCACCGATCGCCCTTCCCAACAGTTGCGCAGCCTGAATGGCGAATGGG
[124 nt withheld, positions 6856-6979]
C
[91 nt withheld, positions 6981-7071]
A
[49 nt withheld, positions 7073-7121]
CCTTTGACGTTGGAGTCCACGTTCTTT
[37 nt withheld, positions 7149-7185]
ACCCTATCTCGGTCTATTCTTTTGATTTATAAGGGATTTTGCCGATTTCGGCCTATTGGTTAAAAAATGA
GCTGATTTAACAAAAATTTAACGCGAATTTTAACAAAATATTAACGCTTACAATTTAGGTGGCACTTTTC
GGGGAAATGTGCGCGGAACCCCTATTTGTTTATTTTTCTAAATACATTCAAATATGTATCCGCTCATGAG
ACAATAACCCTGATAAATGCTTCAATAATATTGAAAAAGGAAGAGTATGAGTATTCAACATTTCCGTGTC
GCCCTTATTCCCTTTTTTGCGGCATTTTGCCTTCCTGTTTTTGCTCACCCAGAAACGCTGGTGAAAGTAA
AAGATGCTGAAGATCAGTTGGGTGCACGAGTGGGTTACATCGAACTGGATCTCAACAGCGGTAAGATCCT
TGAGAGTTTTCGCCCCGAAGAACGTTTTCCAATGATGAGCACTTTTAAAGTTCTGCTATGTGGCGCGGTA
TTATCCCGTATTGACGCCGGGCAAGAGCAACTCGGTCGCCGCATACACTATTCTCAGAATGACTTGGTTG
AGTACTCACCAGTCACAGAAAAGCATCTTACGGATGGCATGACAGTAAGAGAATTATGCAGTGCTGCCAT
AACCATGAGTGATAACACTGCGGCCAACTTACTTCTGACAACGATCGGAGGACCGAAGGAGCTAACCGCT
TTTTTGCACAACATGGGGGATCATGTAACTCGCCTTGATCGTTGGGAACCGGAGCTGAATGAAGCCATAC
CAAACGACGAGCGTGACACCACGATGCCTGTAGCAATGGCAACAACGTTGCGCAAACTATTAACTGGCGA
ACTACTTACTCTAGCTTCCCGGCAACAATTAATAGACTGGATGGAGGCGGATAAAGTTGCAGGACCACTT
CTGCGCTCGGCCCTTCCGGCTGGCTGGTTTATTGCTGATAAATCTGGAGCCGGTGAGCGTGGGTCTCGCG
GTATCATTGCAGCACTGGGGCCAGATGGTAAGCCCTCCCGTATCGTAGTTATCTACACGACGGGGAGTCA
GGCAACTATGGATGAACGAAATAGACAGATCGCTGAGATAGGTGCCTCACTGATTAAGCATTGGTAACTG
TCAGACCAAGTTTACTCATATATACTTTAGATTGATTTAAAACTTCATTTTTAATTTAAAAGGATCTAGG
TGAAGATCCTTTTTGATAATCTCATGACCAAAATCCCTTAACGTGAGTTTTCGTTCCACTGAGCGTCAGA
CCCCGTAGAAAAGATCAAAGGATCTTCTTGAGATCCTTTTTTTCTGCGCGTAATCTGCTGCTTGCAAACA
AAAAAACCACCGCTACCAGCGGTGGTTTGTTTGCCGGATCAAGAGCTACCAACTCTTTTTCCGAAGGTAA
CTGGCTTCAGCAGAGCGCAGATACCAAATACTGTTCTTCTAGTGTAGCCGTAGTTAGGCCACCACTTCAA
GAACTCTGTAGCACCGCCTACATACCTCGCTCTGCTAATCCTGTTACCAGTGGCTGCTGCCAGTGGCGAT
AAGTCGTGTCTTACCGGGTTGGACTCAAGACGATAGTTACCGGATAAGGCGCAGCGGTCGGGCTGAACGG
GGGGTTCGTGCACACAGCCCAGCTTGGAGCGAACGACCTACACCGAACTGAGATACCTACAGCGTGAGCT
ATGAGAAAGCGCCACGCTTCCCGAAGGGAGAAAGGCGGACAGGTATCCGGTAAGCGGCAGGGTCGGAACA
GGAGAGCGCACGAGGGAGCTTCCAGGGGGAAACGCCTGGTATCTTTATAGTCCTGTCGGGTTTCGCCACC
TCTGACTTGAGCGTCGATTTTTGTGATGCTCGTCAGGGGGGCGGAGCCTATGGAAAAACGCCAGCAACGC
GGCCTTTTTACGGTTCCTGGCCTTTTGCTGGCCTTTTGCTCACATGTTCTTTCCTGCGTTATCCCCTGAT
TCTGTGGATAACCGTATTACCGCCTTTGAGTGAGCTGATACCGCTCGCCGCAGCCGAACGACCGAGCGCA
GCGAGTCAGTGAGCGAGGAAGCGGAAGAGCGCCCAATACGCAAACCGCCTCTCCCCGCGCGTTGGCCGAT
TCATTAATGCAGCTGGCACGACAGGTTTCCCGACTGGAAAGCGGGCAGTGAGCGCAACGCAATTAATGTG
AGTTAGCTCACTCATTAGGCACCCCAGGCTTTACACTTTATGCTTCCGGCTCGTATGTTGTGTGGAATTG
TGAGCGGATAACAATTTCACACAGGAAACAGCTATGACCATGATTACGCCAAGCGCGCAATTAACCCTCA
CTAAAGGGAACAAAAGCTGGAGCTGCAAGC
